>Addgene plasmid #78125 | miR34a in pcDNA3.1 | addgene full sequence | sequence record 146857 | Addgene assembled sequence
GACGGATCGGGAGATCTCCCGATCCCCTATGGTGCACTCTCAGTACAATCTGCTCTGATGCCGCATAGTT
AAGCCAGTATCTGCTCCCTGCTTGTGTGTTGGAGGTCGCTGAGTAGTGCGCGAGCAAAATTTAAGCTACA
ACAAGGCAAGGCTTGACCGACAATTGCATGAAGAATCTGCTTAGGGTTAGGCGTTTTGCGCTGCTTCGCG
ATGTACGGGCCAGATATACGCGTTGACATTGATTATTGACTAGTTATTAATAGTAATCAATTACGGGGTC
ATTAGTTCATAGCCCATATATGGAGTTCCGCGTTACATAACTTACGGTAAATGGCCCGCCTGGCTGACCG
CCCAACGACCCCCGCCCATTGACGTCAATAATGACGTATGTTCCCATAGTAACGCCAATAGGGACTTTCC
ATTGACGTCAATGGGTGGAGTATTTACGGTAAACTGCCCACTTGGCAGTACATCAAGTGTATCATATGCC
AAGTACGCCCCCTATTGACGTCAATGACGGTAAATGGCCCGCCTGGCATTATGCCCAGTACATGACCTTA
TGGGACTTTCCTACTTGGCAGTACATCTACGTATTAGTCATCGCTATTACCATGGTGATGCGGTTTTGGC
AGTACATCAATGGGCGTGGATAGCGGTTTGACTCACGGGGATTTCCAAGTCTCCACCCCATTGACGTCAA
TGGGAGTTTGTTTTGGCACCAAAATCAACGGGACTTTCCAAAATGTCGTAACAACTCCGCCCCATTGACG
CAAATGGGCGGTAGGCGTGTACGGTGGGAGGTCTATATAAGCAGAGCTCTCTGGCTAACTAGAGAACCCA
CTGCTTACTGGCTTATCGAAATTAATACGACTCACTATAGGGAGACCCAAGCTGGCTAGCGTTTAAACTT
AAGCTTGGTACCGAGCTCGGATCCACTAGTCCAGTGTGGTGGAATTCTGCAGATATCCAGCACAGTGGCG
GCCGCTCGAGATCTGGCCAGCTGTGAGTGTTTCTTTGGCAGTGTCTTAGCTGGTTGTTGTGAGCAATAGT
AAGGAAGCAATCAGCAAGTATACTGCCCTAGAAGTGCTGCACGTTGTGGGGCCCGGATCCTCGAGTCTAG
AGGGCCCGTTTAAACCCGCTGATCAGCCTCGACTGTGCCTTCTAGTTGCCAGCCATCTGTTGTTTGCCCC
TCCCCCGTGCCTTCCTTGACCCTGGAAGGTGCCACTCCCACTGTCCTTTCCTAATAAAATGAGGAAATTG
CATCGCATTGTCTGAGTAGGTGTCATTCTATTCTGGGGGGTGGGGTGGGGCAGGACAGCAAGGGGGAGGA
TTGGGAAGACAATAGCAGGCATGCTGGGGATGCGGTGGGCTCTATGGCTTCTGAGGCGGAAAGAACCAGC
TGGGGCTCTAGGGGGTATCCCC
[124 nt withheld, positions 1423-1546]
C
[91 nt withheld, positions 1548-1638]
A
[49 nt withheld, positions 1640-1688]
CCTTTGACGTTGGAGTCCACGTTCTTT
[37 nt withheld, positions 1716-1752]
ACCCTATCTCGGTCTATTCTTTTGATTTATAAGGGATTTTGCCGATTTCGGCCTATTGGTTAAAAAATGA
GCTGATTTAACAAAAATTTAACGCGAATTAATTCTGTGGAATGTGTGTCAGTTAGGGTGTGGAAAGTCCC
CAGGCTCCCCAGCAGGCAGAAGTATGCAAAGCATGCATCTCAATTAGTCAGCAACCAGGTGTGGAAAGTC
CCCAGGCTCCCCAGCAGGCAGAAGTATGCAAAGCATGCATCTCAATTAGTCAGCAACCATAGTCCCGCCC
CTAACTCCGCCCATCCCGCCCCTAACTCCGCCCAGTTCCGCCCATTCTCCGCCCCATGGCTGACTAATTT
TTTTTATTTATGCAGAGGCCGAGGCCGCCTCTGCCTCTGAGCTATTCCAGAAGTAGTGAGGAGGCTTTTT
TGGAGGCCTAGGCTTTTGCAAAAAGCTCCCGGGAGCTTGTATATCCATTTTCGGATCTGATCAAGAGACA
GGATGAGGATCGTTTCGCATGATTGAACAAGATGGATTGCACGCAGGTTCTCCGGCCGCTTGGGTGGAGA
GGCTATTCGGCTATGACTGGGCACAACAGACAATCGGCTGCTCTGATGCCGCCGTGTTCCGGCTGTCAGC
GCAGGGGCGCCCGGTTCTTTTTGTCAAGACCGACCTGTCCGGTGCCCTGAATGAACTGCAGGACGAGGCA
GCGCGGCTATCGTGGCTGGCCACGACGGGCGTTCCTTGCGCAGCTGTGCTCGACGTTGTCACTGAAGCGG
GAAGGGACTGGCTGCTATTGGGCGAAGTGCCGGGGCAGGATCTCCTGTCATCTCACCTTGCTCCTGCCGA
GAAAGTATCCATCATGGCTGATGCAATGCGGCGGCTGCATACGCTTGATCCGGCTACCTGCCCATTCGAC
CACCAAGCGAAACATCGCATCGAGCGAGCACGTACTCGGATGGAAGCCGGTCTTGTCGATCAGGATGATC
TGGACGAAGAGCATCAGGGGCTCGCGCCAGCCGAACTGTTCGCCAGGCTCAAGGCGCGCATGCCCGACGG
CGAGGATCTCGTCGTGACCCATGGCGATGCCTGCTTGCCGAATATCATGGTGGAAAATGGCCGCTTTTCT
GGATTCATCGACTGTGGCCGGCTGGGTGTGGCGGACCGCTATCAGGACATAGCGTTGGCTACCCGTGATA
TTGCTGAAGAGCTTGGCGGCGAATGGGCTGACCGCTTCCTCGTGCTTTACGGTATCGCCGCTCCCGATTC
GCAGCGCATCGCCTTCTATCGCCTTCTTGACGAGTTCTTCTGAGCGGGACTCTGGGGTTCGAAATGACCG
ACCAAGCGACGCCCAACCTGCCATCACGAGATTTCGATTCCACCGCCGCCTTCTATGAAAGGTTGGGCTT
CGGAATCGTTTTCCGGGACGCCGGCTGGATGATCCTCCAGCGCGGGGATCTCATGCTGGAGTTCTTCGCC
CACCCCAACTTGTTTATTGCAGCTTATAATGGTTACAAATAAAGCAATAGCATCACAAATTTCACAAATA
AAGCATTTTTTTCACTGCATTCTAGTTGTGGTTTGTCCAAACTCATCAATGTATCTTATCATGTCTGTAT
ACCGTCGACCTCTAGCTAGAGCTTGGCGTAATCATGGTCATAGCTGTTTCCTGTGTGAAATTGTTATCCG
CTCACAATTCCACACAACATACGAGCCGGAAGCATAAAGTGTAAAGCCTGGGGTGCCTAATGAGTGAGCT
AACTCACATTAATTGCGTTGCGCTCACTGCCCGCTTTCCAGTCGGGAAACCTGTCGTGCCAGCTGCATTA
ATGAATCGGCCAACGCGCGGGGAGAGGCGGTTTGCGTATTGGGCGCTCTTCCGCTTCCTCGCTCACTGAC
TCGCTGCGCTCGGTCGTTCGGCTGCGGCGAGCGGTATCAGCTCACTCAAAGGCGGTAATACGGTTATCCA
CAGAATCAGGGGATAACGCAGGAAAGAACATGTGAGCAAAAGGCCAGCAAAAGGCCAGGAACCGTAAAAA
GGCCGCGTTGCTGGCGTTTTTCCATAGGCTCCGCCCCCCTGACGAGCATCACAAAAATCGACGCTCAAGT
CAGAGGTGGCGAAACCCGACAGGACTATAAAGATACCAGGCGTTTCCCCCTGGAAGCTCCCTCGTGCGCT
CTCCTGTTCCGACCCTGCCGCTTACCGGATACCTGTCCGCCTTTCTCCCTTCGGGAAGCGTGGCGCTTTC
TCATAGCTCACGCTGTAGGTATCTCAGTTCGGTGTAGGTCGTTCGCTCCAAGCTGGGCTGTGTGCACGAA
CCCCCCGTTCAGCCCGACCGCTGCGCCTTATCCGGTAACTATCGTCTTGAGTCCAACCCGGTAAGACACG
ACTTATCGCCACTGGCAGCAGCCACTGGTAACAGGATTAGCAGAGCGAGGTATGTAGGCGGTGCTACAGA
GTTCTTGAAGTGGTGGCCTAACTACGGCTACACTAGAAGAACAGTATTTGGTATCTGCGCTCTGCTGAAG
CCAGTTACCTTCGGAAAAAGAGTTGGTAGCTCTTGATCCGGCAAACAAACCACCGCTGGTAGCGGTTTTT
TTGTTTGCAAGCAGCAGATTACGCGCAGAAAAAAAGGATCTCAAGAAGATCCTTTGATCTTTTCTACGGG
GTCTGACGCTCAGTGGAACGAAAACTCACGTTAAGGGATTTTGGTCATGAGATTATCAAAAAGGATCTTC
ACCTAGATCCTTTTAAATTAAAAATGAAGTTTTAAATCAATCTAAAGTATATATGAGTAAACTTGGTCTG
ACAGTTACCAATGCTTAATCAGTGAGGCACCTATCTCAGCGATCTGTCTATTTCGTTCATCCATAGTTGC
CTGACTCCCCGTCGTGTAGATAACTACGATACGGGAGGGCTTACCATCTGGCCCCAGTGCTGCAATGATA
CCGCGAGACCCACGCTCACCGGCTCCAGATTTATCAGCAATAAACCAGCCAGCCGGAAGGGCCGAGCGCA
GAAGTGGTCCTGCAACTTTATCCGCCTCCATCCAGTCTATTAATTGTTGCCGGGAAGCTAGAGTAAGTAG
TTCGCCAGTTAATAGTTTGCGCAACGTTGTTGCCATTGCTACAGGCATCGTGGTGTCACGCTCGTCGTTT
GGTATGGCTTCATTCAGCTCCGGTTCCCAACGATCAAGGCGAGTTACATGATCCCCCATGTTGTGCAAAA
AAGCGGTTAGCTCCTTCGGTCCTCCGATCGTTGTCAGAAGTAAGTTGGCCGCAGTGTTATCACTCATGGT
TATGGCAGCACTGCATAATTCTCTTACTGTCATGCCATCCGTAAGATGCTTTTCTGTGACTGGTGAGTAC
TCAACCAAGTCATTCTGAGAATAGTGTATGCGGCGACCGAGTTGCTCTTGCCCGGCGTCAATACGGGATA
ATACCGCGCCACATAGCAGAACTTTAAAAGTGCTCATCATTGGAAAACGTTCTTCGGGGCGAAAACTCTC
AAGGATCTTACCGCTGTTGAGATCCAGTTCGATGTAACCCACTCGTGCACCCAACTGATCTTCAGCATCT
TTTACTTTCACCAGCGTTTCTGGGTGAGCAAAAACAGGAAGGCAAAATGCCGCAAAAAAGGGAATAAGGG
CGACACGGAAATGTTGAATACTCATACTCTTCCTTTTTCAATATTATTGAAGCATTTATCAGGGTTATTG
TCTCATGAGCGGATACATATTTGAATGTATTTAGAAAAATAAACAAATAGGGGTTCCGCGCACATTTCCC
CGAAAAGTGCCACCTGACGTC
Features (pLannotate 1.2.2; 20 found; start..end, strand, type, name):
     28..80      -  misc_feature   bom (fragment): basis of mobility region from pBR322
    235..614     +  enhancer       CMV enhancer: human cytomegalovirus immediate early enhancer
    615..818     +  promoter       CMV promoter: human cytomegalovirus (CMV) immediate early promoter
    814..847     +  LTR            5' LTR (truncated) (fragment): truncated 5' long terminal repeat (LTR) from HIV-1
    863..881     +  promoter       T7 promoter: promoter for bacteriophage T7 RNA polymerase
   1002..1091    +  ncRNA          mir-34: Accession: RF00456 - mir-34 microRNA precursor family
   1153..1377    +  polyA_signal   bGH poly(A) signal: bovine growth hormone polyadenylation signal
   1381..1402    +  promoter       SV40 promoter (fragment): SV40 enhancer and early promoter
   1423..1851    +  rep_origin     f1 ori (sequence partly withheld): f1 bacteriophage origin of replication; arrow indicates direction of (+) strand synthesis
   1865..2194    +  promoter       SV40 promoter: SV40 enhancer and early promoter
   2261..3052    +  CDS            neo: KKA2_KLEPN - Also known as kan, nptII. Experimental evidence at protein level: Swiss-Prot protein existence level 1. Resistance to kanamycin, neomycin, paromomycin, ribostamycin, butirosin and gentamicin B. From Klebsiella pneumoniae.
   3076..3234    +  CDS            ble (fragment): BLE_KLEPN - Experimental evidence at protein level: Swiss-Prot protein existence level 1. Binding protein with a strong affinity to the bleomycin family of antibiotics. Binds to CL990; an antimitotic-antibiotic compound. From Klebsiella pneumoniae.
   3229..3350    +  polyA_signal   SV40 poly(A) signal: SV40 polyadenylation signal
   3423..3439    -  protein_bind   lac operator: The lac repressor binds to the lac operator to inhibit transcription in E. coli. This inhibition can be relieved by adding lactose or isopropyl-β-D-thiogalactopyranoside (IPTG). lac repressor encoded by lacI
   3447..3477    -  promoter       lac promoter: promoter for the E. coli lac operon
   3492..3513    -  protein_bind   CAP binding site: CAP binding activates transcription in the presence of cAMP. E. coli catabolite activator protein
   3526..3618    -  CDS            lacI (fragment): lac repressor; lacI; The lac repressor binds to the lac operator to inhibit transcription in E. coli. This inhibition can be relieved by adding lactose or isopropyl-β-D-thiogalactopyranoside (IPTG).
   3801..4386    -  rep_origin     ori: high-copy-number ColE1/pMB1/pBR322/pUC origin of replication
   4557..5417    -  CDS            AmpR: β-lactamase; bla; confers resistance to ampicillin, carbenicillin, and related antibiotics
   5418..5522    -  promoter       AmpR promoter: bla
