[The description below was written by a language model from this plasmid's Addgene catalogue record and pLannotate feature annotations shown in this document.]
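Description:
miR34a in pcDNA3.1 is a mammalian expression plasmid built on the Invitrogen pcDNA3.1 backbone and carrying the human microRNA gene MIR34A. The assembled sequence is about 5.5 kb. It is propagated in E. coli as a high-copy plasmid from a ColE1/pUC-type origin, with selection through the β-lactamase (AmpR) gene and its own promoter. An f1 phage origin is also present, a standard backbone element that permits single-stranded DNA production. Short annotated fragments such as the bom region, the lac promoter/operator and CAP site, a lacI piece, a ble piece and a brief match to a truncated HIV-1 LTR next to the CMV promoter appear to be backbone remnants or partial homology hits rather than functional parts of the design.

The payload is a short segment containing the mir-34 precursor hairpin, annotated as a roughly 90-nt ncRNA. According to the catalogue entry it was inserted using XhoI at both ends, so orientation was not forced by the cloning, although the feature table shows the precursor on the same strand as the promoter. It lies downstream of the human cytomegalovirus immediate-early enhancer and promoter and upstream of the bovine growth hormone polyadenylation signal. Transcription by RNA polymerase II therefore yields a primary transcript that the cell's microRNA processing machinery can convert into mature miR-34a. A T7 promoter sits between the CMV promoter and the insert. A separate cassette, in which the SV40 early promoter drives the neomycin phosphotransferase gene followed by an SV40 poly(A) signal, allows G418 selection of stably transfected mammalian cells. The stated purpose is overexpression of miR-34 in mammalian cells; the associated publication concerns circulating exosomal microRNAs in breast cancer.
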