Addgene plasmid #78125: miR34a in pcDNA3.1
Purpose: Mammalian expression of miR34
Depositing lab: Heidi Schwarzenbach. Depositing organization: Universitaetsklinikum Hamburg-Eppendorf. Publication: Increased serum levels of circulating exosomal microRNA-373 in receptor-negative breast cancer patients. Eichelser C, Stuckrath I, Muller V, Milde-Langosch K, Wikman H, Pantel K, Schwarzenbach H. Oncotarget. 2014 Oct 30;5(20):9650-63. 10.18632/oncotarget.2520 PubMed 25333260.
Backbone
  Vector backbone: pcDNA3.1
  Backbone manufacturer: Invitrogen
  Vector type: Mammalian Expression
Growth in bacteria
  Bacterial resistance: Ampicillin, 100 μg/mL
  Growth temperature: 37°C
  Growth strain: DH5alpha
  Copy number: High Copy
Gene/Insert
  Gene/Insert name: miR34
  Species: H. sapiens (human)
  Entrez Gene: MIR34A (a.k.a. MIRN34A, miRNA34A, mir-34, mir-34a)
  Promoter: CMV
  Cloning method: Restriction Enzyme; 5′ cloning site XhoI (not destroyed); 3′ cloning site XhoI (not destroyed)
  Sequencing primers: 5′ CMV-F; 3′ BGH-Rev
Terms and licenses: Academic/Nonprofit Terms; Industry Terms: Not Available to Industry
How to cite: miR34a in pcDNA3.1 was a gift from Heidi Schwarzenbach (Addgene plasmid # 78125 ; http://n2t.net/addgene:78125 ; RRID:Addgene_78125)
