>Addgene plasmid #78125 | miR34a in pcDNA3.1 | depositor partial sequence | sequence record 146598 | miR34a_for
CTCGAGATCTGGCCAGCTGTGAGTGTTTCTTTGGCAGTGTCTTAGCTGGTTGTTGTGAGCAATAGTAAGG
AAG
