>Addgene plasmid #78125 | miR34a in pcDNA3.1 | depositor partial sequence | sequence record 146599 | miR34a_rev
CTCGAGGATCCGGGCCCCACAACGTGCAGCACTTCTAGGGCAGTATACTTGCTGATTGCTTCCTTACTAT
TGCTCACA
