>Addgene plasmid #78125 | miR34a in pcDNA3.1 | addgene partial sequence | sequence record 146781 | CMV-F 5'-CGCAAATGGGCGGTAGGCGTG-3'
AGAGCTCTCTGGCTAACTAGAGAACCCACTGCTTACTGGCTTATCGAAATTAATACGACTCACTATAGGG
AGACCCAAGCTGGCTAGCGTTTAAACTTAAGCTTGGTACCGAGCTCGGATCCACTAGTCCAGTGTGGTGG
AATTCTGCAGATATCCAGCACAGTGGCGGCCGCTCGAGATCTGGCCAGCTGTGAGTGTTTCTTTGGCAGT
GTCTTAGCTGGTTGTTGTGAGCAATAGTAAGGAAGCAATCAGCAAGTATACTGCCCTAGAAGTGCTGCAC
GTTGTGGGGCCCGGATCCTCGAGTCTAGAGGGCCCGTTTAAACCCGCTGATCAGCCTCGACTGTGCCTTC
TAGTTGCCAGCCATCTGTTGTTTGCCCCTCCCCCGTGCCTTCCTTGACCCTGGAAGGTGCCACTCCCACT
GTCCTTTCCTAATAAAATGAGGAAATTGCATCGCATTGTCTGAGTAGGTGTCATTCTATTCTGGGGGGTG
GGGTGGGGCAGGACAGCAAGGGGGAGGATTGGGAAGACAATAGCAGGCATGCTGGGGATGCGGTGGGCTC
TATGGCTTCTGAGGCGGAAAGAACCAGCTGGGGCTCTAGGGGGTATCCCC
[124 nt withheld, positions 611-734]
C
[91 nt withheld, positions 736-826]
A
