>Addgene plasmid #78125 | miR34a in pcDNA3.1 | addgene partial sequence | sequence record 146855 | SV40pro-F2 5'-CCCCATGGCTGACTAATTTTT-3'
GCCTCTGCCTCTGAGCTATTCCAGAAGTAGTGAGGAGGCTTTTTTGGAGGCCTAGGCTTTTGCAAAAAGC
TCCCGGGAGCTTGTATATCCATTTTCGGATCTGATCAAGAGACAGGATGAGGATCGTTTCGCATGATTGA
ACAAGATGGATTGCACGCAGGTTCTCCGGCCGCTTGGGTGGAGAGGCTATTCGGCTATGACTGGGCACAA
CAGACAATCGGCTGCTCTGATGCCGCCGTGTTCCGGCTGTCAGCGCAGGGGCGCCCGGTTCTTTTTGTCA
AGACCGACCTGTCCGGTGCCCTGAATGAACTGCAGGACGAGGCAGCGCGGCTATCGTGGCTGGCCACGAC
GGGCGTTCCTTGCGCAGCTGTGCTCGACGTTGTCACTGAAGCGGGAAGGGACTGGCTGCTATTGGGCGAA
GTGCCGGGGCAGGATCTCCTGTCATCTCACCTTGCTCCTGCCGAGAAAGTATCCATCATGGCTGATGCAA
TGCGGCGGCTGCATACGCTTGATCCGGCTACCTGCCCATTCGACCACCAAGCGAAACATCGCATCGAGCG
AGCACGTACTCGGATGGAAGCCGGTCTTGTCGATCAGGATGATCTGGACGAAGAGCATCAGGGGCTCGCG
CCAGCCGAACTGTTCGCCAGGCTCAAGGCGCGCATGCCCGACGGCGAGGATCTCGTCGTGACCCATGGCG
ATGCCTGCTTGCCGAATATCATGGTGGAAAATGGCCGCTTTTCTGGATTCATCGACTGTGGCCGGCTGGG
TGTGGCGGACCGCTATCAGGACATAGCGTTGGCTACCCGTGATATTGCTGAAGAGCTTGGCGGCGAATGG
GCTGACCGCTTCCTCGTGCTTTACGGTATCGCCGCTCCCGATTCGCAGCGCATCGCCTTCTATCGCCTTC
TTGACGAGTTCTTCTGAGCGGGACTCTGGGGTTCGAAATGAC
